Addgene plasmid #220451: psiTE(2)-Gal4
Purpose: Split intein version of Trojan-Gal4. Create Gal4 driver lines from MiMIC lines, in which MiMIC cassette was inserted into Phase 2 coding intron.
Depositing lab: Benjamin White. Depositing organization: National Institute of Mental Health (NIMH). Publication: Hox gene-specific cellular targeting using split intein Trojan exons. Diao F, Vasudevan D, Heckscher ES, White BH. Proc Natl Acad Sci U S A. 2024 Apr 23;121(17):e2317083121. doi: 10.1073/pnas.2317083121. Epub 2024 Apr 11. PubMed 38602904.
Backbone
  Vector backbone: pBS
  Vector type: Insect Expression
Growth in bacteria
  Bacterial resistance: Ampicillin, 100 μg/mL
  Growth temperature: 37°C
  Growth strain: DH5alpha
  Copy number: High Copy
Gene/Insert
  Gene/Insert name: CfaN-Gal4-CfaC
  Species: Other
  Insert size (bp): 3177
  Cloning method: Gene Synthesis
Terms and licenses: Academic/Nonprofit Terms; Industry Terms: Not Available to Industry
How to cite: psiTE(2)-Gal4 was a gift from Benjamin White (Addgene plasmid # 220451 ; http://n2t.net/addgene:220451 ; RRID:Addgene_220451)
