[The description below was written by a language model from this plasmid's Addgene catalogue record and pLannotate feature annotations shown in this document.]
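Description:
psiTE(2)-Gal4 is a pBluescript-based (pBS) donor plasmid for Drosophila transgenesis, catalogued as an insect expression vector. It is a split intein version of the Trojan-Gal4 exon system. In E. coli it is maintained at high copy from a ColE1/pUC-type origin and selected with ampicillin through the β-lactamase gene. An f1 origin, T7 and T3 promoters, and lac promoter/operator and lacZα remnants are carried over from the cloning backbone and play no evident role in the fly application.

The payload is a synthesized cassette of about 3.2 kb named CfaN-Gal4-CfaC, flanked by two inverted φC31 attB sites. These sites allow recombinase-mediated cassette exchange with the attP-flanked MiMIC transposon insertions present in existing fly lines. The "(2)" denotes the reading-frame version intended for MiMIC insertions that lie in a phase 2 coding intron. The feature table detects an N-terminal DnaE-type intein fragment (matching CfaN) upstream of the full-length yeast GAL4 coding sequence. The CfaC portion, and any splice acceptor/donor, 2A peptide or polyadenylation elements typical of Trojan exons, are not annotated, so their exact arrangement cannot be confirmed from the record. No dedicated promoter for fly expression is listed, consistent with a design in which the cassette is spliced into the host gene's transcript and expressed under that gene's native regulation.

The stated use is to convert MiMIC lines into Gal4 driver lines that report the expression pattern of the targeted gene. The Cfa intein halves flanking Gal4 presumably allow protein trans-splicing to rejoin the host protein segments interrupted by the cassette, though the record does not describe this mechanism.
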