Features (pLannotate 1.2.2; 15 found; start..end, strand, type, name):
     26..44      +  promoter       T7 promoter: promoter for bacteriophage T7 RNA polymerase
     87..156     +  protein_bind   attB: attB site for the φC31 integrase (Groth et al., 2000) phage φC31 integrase
    279..566     +  CDS            dnaE-N (fragment): DPO3A_SYNY3 - Experimental evidence at protein level: Swiss-Prot protein existence level 1. DNA polymerase III is a complex, multichain enzyme responsible for most of the replicative synthesis in bacteria. This DNA polymerase also exhibits 3' to 5' exonuclease activity. The alpha chain is the DNA polymerase (By similarity). From Synechocystis sp. (strain PCC 6803 / Kazusa).
    642..3284    +  CDS            GAL4: GAL4_YEAST - Experimental evidence at protein level: Swiss-Prot protein existence level 1. This protein is a positive regulator for the gene expression of the galactose-induced genes such as GAL1, GAL2, GAL7, GAL10, and MEL1 which code for the enzymes used to convert galactose to glucose. It recognizes a 17 base pair sequence in (5'-CGGRNNRCYNYNCNCCG-3') the upstream activating sequence (UAS-G) of these genes. From Saccharomyces cerevisiae (strain ATCC 204508 / S288c) (Baker's yeast).
   3591..3660    -  protein_bind   attB: attB site for the φC31 integrase (Groth et al., 2000) phage φC31 integrase
   3706..3724    -  promoter       T3 promoter: promoter for bacteriophage T3 RNA polymerase
   3769..3785    -  protein_bind   lac operator: The lac repressor binds to the lac operator to inhibit transcription in E. coli. This inhibition can be relieved by adding lactose or isopropyl-β-D-thiogalactopyranoside (IPTG). lac repressor encoded by lacI
   3793..3823    -  promoter       lac promoter: promoter for the E. coli lac operon
   3838..3859    -  protein_bind   CAP binding site: CAP binding activates transcription in the presence of cAMP. E. coli catabolite activator protein
   3872..3964    -  CDS            lacI (fragment): lac repressor; lacI; The lac repressor binds to the lac operator to inhibit transcription in E. coli. This inhibition can be relieved by adding lactose or isopropyl-β-D-thiogalactopyranoside (IPTG).
   4147..4735    -  rep_origin     ori: high-copy-number ColE1/pMB1/pBR322/pUC origin of replication
   4906..5766    -  CDS            AmpR: β-lactamase; bla; confers resistance to ampicillin, carbenicillin, and related antibiotics
   5767..5871    -  promoter       AmpR promoter: bla
   5898..6326    +  rep_origin     f1 ori (sequence partly withheld): f1 bacteriophage origin of replication; arrow indicates direction of (+) strand synthesis
   6358..23      -  CDS            lacZα (fragment) (across the origin): LacZα fragment of β-galactosidase; lacZ fragment
>Addgene plasmid #220451 | psiTE(2)-Gal4 | addgene full sequence | sequence record 436675 | Addgene NGS Result
TTGTAAAACGACGGCCAGTGAATTGTAATACGACTCACTATAGGGCGACCCACCGGTGCATGCGCGGCCG
CGATGTAGGTCACGGTCTCGAAGCCGCGGTGCGGGTGCCAGGGCGTGCCCTTGGGCTCCCCGGGCGCGTA
CTCCACCTCACCCATCTGGTCCATCATGATGTCTAGAAGTCGATCCAACATGGCGACTTGTCCCATCCCC
GGCATGTTTAAATATACTAATTATTCTTGAACTAATTTTAATCAACCGATTTATCTCTCTTCCGCAGGGA
ATATTGCCTGTCCTACGACACCGAGATCCTGACCGTGGAGTACGGCTTCCTGCCCATCGGCAAGATCGTG
GAGGAGCGCATCGAGTGCACCGTGTACACCGTGGACAAGAACGGCTTCGTGTACACCCAGCCCATCGCCC
AGTGGCACAACCGCGGCGAGCAGGAGGTGTTCGAGTACTGCCTGGAGGACGGCTCCATCATCCGCGCCAC
CAAGGACCACAAGTTCATGACCACCGACGGCCAGATGCTGCCCATCGACGAGATCTTCGAGCGCGGCCTG
GACCTGAAGCAGGTGGACGGCCTGCCCGAGGGCCGCGGCAGCCTGCTGACCTGCGGCGATGTGGAGGAGA
ACCCCGGGCCCATGAAGCTACTGTCTTCTATCGAACAAGCCTGCGATATTTGCCGACTTAAAAAGCTCAA
GTGCTCCAAAGAAAAACCGAAGTGCGCCAAGTGTCTGAAGAACAACTGGGAGTGTCGCTACTCTCCCAAA
ACCAAAAGGTCTCCGCTGACTAGGGCACATCTGACAGAAGTGGAATCAAGGCTAGAAAGACTGGAACAGC
TATTTCTACTGATTTTTCCTCGAGAAGACCTTGACATGATTTTGAAAATGGATTCTTTACAGGATATAAA
AGCATTGTTAACAGGATTATTTGTACAAGATAATGTGAATAAAGATGCCGTCACAGATAGATTGGCTTCA
GTGGAGACTGATATGCCTCTAACATTGAGACAGCATAGAATAAGTGCGACATCATCATCGGAAGAGAGTA
GTAACAAAGGTCAAAGACAGTTGACTGTATCGATTGACTCGGCAGCTCATCATGATAACTCCACAATTCC
GTTGGATTTTATGCCCAGGGATGCTCTTCATGGATTTGATTGGTCTGAAGAGGATGACATGTCGGATGGC
TTGCCCTTCCTGAAAACGGACCCCAACAATAATGGGTTCTTTGGCGACGGTTCTCTCTTATGTATTCTTC
GATCTATTGGCTTTAAACCGGAAAATTACACGAACTCTAACGTTAACAGGCTCCCGACCATGATTACGGA
TAGATACACGTTGGCTTCTAGATCCACAACATCCCGTTTACTTCAAAGTTATCTCAATAATTTTCACCCC
TACTGCCCTATCGTGCACTCACCGACGCTAATGATGTTGTATAATAACCAGATTGAAATCGCGTCGAAGG
ATCAATGGCAAATCCTTTTTAACTGCATATTAGCCATTGGAGCCTGGTGTATAGAGGGGGAATCTACTGA
TATAGATGTTTTTTACTATCAAAATGCTAAATCTCATTTGACGAGCAAGGTCTTCGAGTCAGGTTCCATA
ATTTTGGTGACAGCCCTACATCTTCTGTCGCGATATACACAGTGGAGGCAGAAAACAAATACTAGCTATA
ATTTTCACAGCTTTTCCATAAGAATGGCCATATCATTGGGCTTGAATAGGGACCTCCCCTCGTCCTTCAG
TGATAGCAGCATTCTGGAACAAAGACGCCGAATTTGGTGGTCTGTCTACTCTTGGGAGATCCAATTGTCC
CTGCTTTATGGTCGATCCATCCAGCTTTCTCAGAATACAATCTCCTTCCCTTCTTCTGTCGACGATGTGC
AGCGTACCACAACAGGTCCCACCATATATCATGGCATCATTGAAACAGCAAGGCTCTTACAAGTTTTCAC
AAAAATCTATGAACTAGACAAAACAGTAACTGCAGAAAAAAGTCCTATATGTGCAAAAAAATGCTTGATG
ATTTGTAATGAGATTGAGGAGGTTTCGAGACAGGCACCAAAGTTTTTACAAATGGATATTTCCACCACCG
CTCTAACCAATTTGTTGAAGGAACACCCTTGGCTATCCTTTACAAGATTCGAACTGAAGTGGAAACAGTT
GTCTCTTATCATTTATGTATTAAGAGATTTTTTCACTAATTTTACCCAGAAAAAGTCACAACTAGAACAG
GATCAAAATGATCATCAAAGTTATGAAGTTAAACGATGCTCCATCATGTTAAGCGATGCAGCACAAAGAA
CTGTTATGTCTGTAAGTAGCTATATGGACAATCATAATGTCACCCCATATTTTGCCTGGAATTGTTCTTA
TTACTTGTTCAATGCAGTCCTAGTACCCATAAAGACTCTACTCTCAAACTCAAAATCGAATGCTGAGAAT
AACGAGACCGCACAATTATTACAACAAATTAACACTGTTCTGATGCTATTAAAAAAACTGGCCACTTTTA
AAATCCAGACTTGTGAAAAATACATTCAAGTACTGGAAGAGGTATGTGCGCCGTTTCTGTTATCACAGTG
TGCAATCCCATTACCGCATATCAGTTATAACAATAGTAATGGTAGCGCCATTAAAAATATCGTCGGTTCT
GCAACTATCGCCCAATACCCTACTCTTCCGGAGGAAAATGTCAACAATATCAGTGTTAAATATGTTTCTC
CTGGCTCAGTAGGGCCTTCACCTGTGCCATTGAAATCAGGAGCAAGTTTCAGTGATCTAGTCAAGCTGTT
ATCTAACCGTCCACCCTCTCGTAACTCTCCAGTGACAATACCAAGAAGCACACCTTCGCATCGCTCAGTC
ACGCCTTTTCTAGGGCAACAGCAACAGCTGCAATCATTAGTGCCACTGACCCCGTCTGCTTTGTTTGGTG
GCGCCAATTTTAATCAAAGTGGGAATATCGCTGATAGCTCATTGTCCTTCACTTTCACTAACAGTAGCAA
CGGTCCGAACCTCATAACAACTCAAACAAATTCTCAAGCGCTTTCACAACCAATTGCCTCCTCTAACGTT
CATGATAACTTCATGAATAATGAAATCACGGCTAGTAAAATTGATGATGGTAATAATTCAAAACCACTGT
CACCTGGTTGGACGGACCAAACTGCGTATAACGCGTTTGGAATCACTACAGGGATGTTTAATACCACTAC
AATGGATGATGTATATAACTATCTATTCGATGATGAAGATACCCCACCAAACCCAAAAAAAGAGGAAGGA
CGCGGATCGTTGCTGACGTGCGGAGACGTGGAGGAGAATCCGGGCCCCGTGAAGATCATCTCCCGCAAGT
CCCTGGGCACCCAGAACGTGTACGACATCGGCGTGGAGAAGGACCACAACTTCCTGCTGAAGAACGGCCT
GGTGGCCTCCAACTGCTTCAACAGGTAAGTTATTGAACAATGGCATCAAATGCCTTCATCATCACTACCC
TTTAGCCCTTAAGACCCCACAATGACCTTACCCACTCAGAGAAAAAAGTAAATATGAAAGCCCATTTGAA
CTTCTCATCATGATGGACCAGATGGGTGAGGTGGAGTACGCGCCCGGGGAGCCCAAGGGCACGCCCTGGC
ACCCGCACCGCGGCTTCGAGACCGTGACCTACATCGGCGCGCCGGTACCACTAGTGGGGAGGTTCCCTTT
AGTGAGGGTTAATTGCGCGCTTGGCGTAATCATGGTCATAGCTGTTTCCTGTGTGAAATTGTTATCCGCT
CACAATTCCACACAACATACGAGCCGGAAGCATAAAGTGTAAAGCCTGGGGTGCCTAATGAGTGAGCTAA
CTCACATTAATTGCGTTGCGCTCACTGCCCGCTTTCCAGTCGGGAAACCTGTCGTGCCAGCTGCATTAAT
GAATCGGCCAACGCGCGGGGAGAGGCGGTTTGCGTATTGGGCGCTCTTCCGCTTCCTCGCTCACTGACTC
GCTGCGCTCGGTCGTTCGGCTGCGGCGAGCGGTATCAGCTCACTCAAAGGCGGTAATACGGTTATCCACA
GAATCAGGGGATAACGCAGGAAAGAACATGTGAGCAAAAGGCCAGCAAAAGGCCAGGAACCGTAAAAAGG
CCGCGTTGCTGGCGTTTTTCCATAGGCTCCGCCCCCCTGACGAGCATCACAAAAATCGACGCTCAAGTCA
GAGGTGGCGAAACCCGACAGGACTATAAAGATACCAGGCGTTTCCCCCTGGAAGCTCCCTCGTGCGCTCT
CCTGTTCCGACCCTGCCGCTTACCGGATACCTGTCCGCCTTTCTCCCTTCGGGAAGCGTGGCGCTTTCTC
ATAGCTCACGCTGTAGGTATCTCAGTTCGGTGTAGGTCGTTCGCTCCAAGCTGGGCTGTGTGCACGAACC
CCCCGTTCAGCCCGACCGCTGCGCCTTATCCGGTAACTATCGTCTTGAGTCCAACCCGGTAAGACACGAC
TTATCGCCACTGGCAGCAGCCACTGGTAACAGGATTAGCAGAGCGAGGTATGTAGGCGGTGCTACAGAGT
TCTTGAAGTGGTGGCCTAACTACGGCTACACTAGAAGAACAGTATTTGGTATCTGCGCTCTGCTGAAGCC
AGTTACCTTCGGAAAAAGAGTTGGTAGCTCTTGATCCGGCAAACAAACCACCGCTGGTAGCGGTGGTTTT
TTTGTTTGCAAGCAGCAGATTACGCGCAGAAAAAAAGGATCTCAAGAAGATCCTTTGATCTTTTCTACGG
GGTCTGACGCTCAGTGGAACGAAAACTCACGTTAAGGGATTTTGGTCATGAGATTATCAAAAAGGATCTT
CACCTAGATCCTTTTAAATTAAAAATGAAGTTTTAAATCAATCTAAAGTATATATGAGTAAACTTGGTCT
GACAGTTACCAATGCTTAATCAGTGAGGCACCTATCTCAGCGATCTGTCTATTTCGTTCATCCATAGTTG
CCTGACTCCCCGTCGTGTAGATAACTACGATACGGGAGGGCTTACCATCTGGCCCCAGTGCTGCAATGAT
ACCGCGAGACCCACGCTCACCGGCTCCAGATTTATCAGCAATAAACCAGCCAGCCGGAAGGGCCGAGCGC
AGAAGTGGTCCTGCAACTTTATCCGCCTCCATCCAGTCTATTAATTGTTGCCGGGAAGCTAGAGTAAGTA
GTTCGCCAGTTAATAGTTTGCGCAACGTTGTTGCCATTGCTACAGGCATCGTGGTGTCACGCTCGTCGTT
TGGTATGGCTTCATTCAGCTCCGGTTCCCAACGATCAAGGCGAGTTACATGATCCCCCATGTTGTGCAAA
AAAGCGGTTAGCTCCTTCGGTCCTCCGATCGTTGTCAGAAGTAAGTTGGCCGCAGTGTTATCACTCATGG
TTATGGCAGCACTGCATAATTCTCTTACTGTCATGCCATCCGTAAGATGCTTTTCTGTGACTGGTGAGTA
CTCAACCAAGTCATTCTGAGAATAGTGTATGCGGCGACCGAGTTGCTCTTGCCCGGCGTCAATACGGGAT
AATACCGCGCCACATAGCAGAACTTTAAAAGTGCTCATCATTGGAAAACGTTCTTCGGGGCGAAAACTCT
CAAGGATCTTACCGCTGTTGAGATCCAGTTCGATGTAACCCACTCGTGCACCCAACTGATCTTCAGCATC
TTTTACTTTCACCAGCGTTTCTGGGTGAGCAAAAACAGGAAGGCAAAATGCCGCAAAAAAGGGAATAAGG
GCGACACGGAAATGTTGAATACTCATACTCTTCCTTTTTCAATATTATTGAAGCATTTATCAGGGTTATT
GTCTCATGAGCGGATACATATTTGAATGTATTTAGAAAAATAAACAAATAGGGGTTCCGCGCACATTTCC
CCGAAAAGTGCCACCTG
[124 nt withheld, positions 5898-6021]
C
[91 nt withheld, positions 6023-6113]
A
[49 nt withheld, positions 6115-6163]
CCTTTGACGTTGGAGTCCACGTTCTTT
[37 nt withheld, positions 6191-6227]
ACCCTATCTCGGTCTATTCTTTTGATTTATAAGGGATTTTGCCGATTTCGGCCTATTGGTTAAAAAATGA
GCTGATTTAACAAAAATTTAACGCGAATTTTAACAAAATATTAACGCTTACAATTTGCCATTCGCCATTC
AGGCTGCGCAACTGTTGGGAAGGGCGATCGGTGCGGGCCTCTTCGCTATTACGCCAGCTGGCGAAAGGGG
GATGTGCTGCAAGGCGATTAAGTTGGGTAACGCCAGGGTTTTCCCAGTCACGACG
